Addgene plasmid #46706: pcDNA3.2 mir-1-1 reporter mir44-3
Depositing lab: David Bartel. Depositing organization: Whitehead Institute for Biomedical Research. Publication: Beyond Secondary Structure: Primary-Sequence Determinants License Pri-miRNA Hairpins for Processing. Auyeung VC, Ulitsky I, McGeary SE, Bartel DP. Cell. 2013 Feb 14;152(4):844-58. doi: 10.1016/j.cell.2013.01.031. PubMed 23415231.
Backbone
  Vector backbone: pcDNA3.2 V5-DEST mir-1-1 reporter
  Backbone manufacturer: Bartel lab (Addgene plasmid# 46646)
  Backbone size w/o insert (bp): 8038
  Vector type: Mammalian Expression, RNAi
  Selectable markers: Neomycin (select with G418)
Growth in bacteria
  Bacterial resistance: Ampicillin, 100 μg/mL
  Growth temperature: 37°C
  Growth strain: DH5alpha
  Copy number: High Copy
Gene/Insert
  Gene/Insert name: mir44-3 (alt name: mir44-3 pri-mRNA)
  Species: C. elegans (nematode), Synthetic
  Mutation: see sequence and publication
  Promoter: CMV
  Tag / fusion protein: hsa-mir-1-1 (C terminal on insert); V5 (C terminal on backbone)
  Cloning method: Gateway Cloning
  Sequencing primers: 5′ CMV-F; 3′ TK-pA-R
Terms and licenses: Academic/Nonprofit Terms; Industry Terms: Not Available to Industry
How to cite: pcDNA3.2 mir-1-1 reporter mir44-3 was a gift from David Bartel (Addgene plasmid # 46706 ; http://n2t.net/addgene:46706 ; RRID:Addgene_46706)
