[The description below was written by a language model from this plasmid's Addgene catalogue record and pLannotate feature annotations shown in this document.]
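Description:
pcDNA3.2 mir-1-1 reporter mir44-3 is a mammalian expression/RNAi plasmid built by Gateway recombination into a pcDNA3.2 V5-DEST derivative that already carries a human mir-1-1 hairpin. It is maintained in E. coli as a high-copy plasmid through a ColE1/pUC-type origin with ampicillin resistance (AmpR under its own bla promoter), and it also contains an f1 origin. For selection in mammalian cells, an SV40 enhancer/early promoter drives a neomycin phosphotransferase gene terminated by an SV40 poly(A) signal, allowing G418 selection.

The payload is a single CMV enhancer/promoter-driven transcript. Between the attB1 and attB2 sites left by Gateway cloning lies a pri-miRNA segment annotated as mir-44, listed as C. elegans/synthetic in origin. It carries mutations that the record does not specify, referring instead to the sequence and publication. Immediately downstream of attB2 sits the hsa-mir-1-1 precursor, followed by the backbone V5 tag sequence and the HSV TK polyadenylation signal. The V5 tag is a vestige of the destination vector and probably has no function here, since the insert is a non-coding RNA. Because both hairpins are transcribed from one primary transcript, the constant mir-1-1 hairpin presumably serves as an internal reference for judging processing of the mir-44 variant. This fits the associated study of the primary-sequence features that license pri-miRNA hairpins for processing in mammalian cells. A T7 promoter upstream of attB1 could also support in vitro transcription.

The depositor's full sequence is 6,000 nt, which is shorter than the 8,038 bp given for the empty backbone. This is expected because recombination replaces the Gateway destination cassette with the small insert.
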