Features (pLannotate 1.2.2; 24 found; start..end, strand, type, name):
     36..80      -  misc_feature   bom (fragment): basis of mobility region from pBR322
    235..614     +  enhancer       CMV enhancer: human cytomegalovirus immediate early enhancer
    615..818     +  promoter       CMV promoter: human cytomegalovirus (CMV) immediate early promoter
    814..847     +  LTR            5' LTR (truncated) (fragment): truncated 5' long terminal repeat (LTR) from HIV-1
    863..881     +  promoter       T7 promoter: promoter for bacteriophage T7 RNA polymerase
    911..935     +  protein_bind   attB1: mutant version of attB; recombination site for the Gateway® BP reaction BP Clonase™
    972..1064    +  ncRNA          mir-44: Accession: RF00710 - microRNA mir-44
   1116..1136    -  protein_bind   attB2: mutant version of attB; core recombination site for the Gateway® BP reaction BP Clonase™
   1215..1291    +  ncRNA          mir-1: Accession: RF00103 - mir-1 microRNA precursor family
   1490..1531    +  CDS            V5 tag: epitope tag from simian virus 5
   1615..1663    +  polyA_signal   HSV TK poly(A) signal: herpes simplex virus thymidine kinase polyadenylation signal (Cole and Stacy, 1985)
   1754..1770    -  polyA_signal   bGH poly(A) signal (fragment): bovine growth hormone polyadenylation signal
   1865..2293    +  rep_origin     f1 ori (sequence partly withheld): f1 bacteriophage origin of replication; arrow indicates direction of (+) strand synthesis
   2307..2636    +  promoter       SV40 promoter: SV40 enhancer and early promoter
   2703..3494    +  CDS            neo: KKA2_KLEPN - Also known as kan, nptII. Experimental evidence at protein level: Swiss-Prot protein existence level 1. Resistance to kanamycin, neomycin, paromomycin, ribostamycin, butirosin and gentamicin B. From Klebsiella pneumoniae.
   3520..3678    +  CDS            ble (fragment): BLE_KLEPN - Experimental evidence at protein level: Swiss-Prot protein existence level 1. Binding protein with a strong affinity to the bleomycin family of antibiotics. Binds to CL990; an antimitotic-antibiotic compound. From Klebsiella pneumoniae.
   3673..3794    +  polyA_signal   SV40 poly(A) signal: SV40 polyadenylation signal
   3867..3883    -  protein_bind   lac operator: The lac repressor binds to the lac operator to inhibit transcription in E. coli. This inhibition can be relieved by adding lactose or isopropyl-β-D-thiogalactopyranoside (IPTG). lac repressor encoded by lacI
   3891..3921    -  promoter       lac promoter: promoter for the E. coli lac operon
   3936..3957    -  protein_bind   CAP binding site: CAP binding activates transcription in the presence of cAMP. E. coli catabolite activator protein
   3970..4062    -  CDS            lacI (fragment): lac repressor; lacI; The lac repressor binds to the lac operator to inhibit transcription in E. coli. This inhibition can be relieved by adding lactose or isopropyl-β-D-thiogalactopyranoside (IPTG).
   4245..4833    -  rep_origin     ori: high-copy-number ColE1/pMB1/pBR322/pUC origin of replication
   5004..5864    -  CDS            AmpR: β-lactamase; bla; confers resistance to ampicillin, carbenicillin, and related antibiotics
   5865..5969    -  promoter       AmpR promoter: bla
>Addgene plasmid #46706 | pcDNA3.2 mir-1-1 reporter mir44-3 | depositor full sequence | sequence record 117464 | pcDNA3.2 mir-1-1 reporter mir44-3 sequence 6000 bps
GACGGATCGGGAGATCTCCCGATCCCCTATGGTCGACTCTCAGTACAATCTGCTCTGATGCCGCATAGTT
AAGCCAGTATCTGCTCCCTGCTTGTGTGTTGGAGGTCGCTGAGTAGTGCGCGAGCAAAATTTAAGCTACA
ACAAGGCAAGGCTTGACCGACAATTGCATGAAGAATCTGCTTAGGGTTAGGCGTTTTGCGCTGCTTCGCG
ATGTACGGGCCAGATATACGCGTTGACATTGATTATTGACTAGTTATTAATAGTAATCAATTACGGGGTC
ATTAGTTCATAGCCCATATATGGAGTTCCGCGTTACATAACTTACGGTAAATGGCCCGCCTGGCTGACCG
CCCAACGACCCCCGCCCATTGACGTCAATAATGACGTATGTTCCCATAGTAACGCCAATAGGGACTTTCC
ATTGACGTCAATGGGTGGACTATTTACGGTAAACTGCCCACTTGGCAGTACATCAAGTGTATCATATGCC
AAGTACGCCCCCTATTGACGTCAATGACGGTAAATGGCCCGCCTGGCATTATGCCCAGTACATGACCTTA
TGGGACTTTCCTACTTGGCAGTACATCTACGTATTAGTCATCGCTATTACCATGGTGATGCGGTTTTGGC
AGTACATCAATGGGCGTGGATAGCGGTTTGACTCACGGGGATTTCCAAGTCTCCACCCCATTGACGTCAA
TGGGAGTTTGTTTTGGCACCAAAATCAACGGGACTTTCCAAAATGTCGTAACAACTCCGCCCCATTGACG
CAAATGGGCGGTAGGCGTGTACGGTGGGAGGTCTATATAAGCAGAGCTCTCTGGCTAACTAGAGAACCCA
CTGCTTACTGGCTTATCGAAATTAATACGACTCACTATAGGGAGACCCAAGCTGGCTAGTTAAGCTATCA
ACAAGTTTGTACAAAAAAGCAGGCTGTCGCGGGCGGTGCTGAGTTTAAGGCCTCTGAAAAGTGAAAATGG
CCAATCTGGATGTGCTCGTTGGTCATAGACGTCAACACGAACTGTTCATATGACTAGAGACACATTCAGC
TTGGCCTGCTTCTCTAGTTTTGAATTTTTCAACAGTAAGTGATTAACTAACAAAACTTAGATGCCCAGCT
TTCTTGTACAAAGTGGTTGATCTAGAGGGCCCGCAGTGGGGTCAGCTTCTACCGGGGCGGCGTCCCGGGG
TCTTGGAACTGCATGCAGACTGCCTGCTTGGGAAACATACTTCTTTATATGCCCATATGGACCTGCTAAG
CTATGGAATGTAAAGAAGTATGTATCTCAGGCCGGGACCTCTCTCGCCGCACTGAGGGGCACTCCACACC
ACGGGGGCCGCCGCGGCCGACAGCCAGCCAGGCGGCTGTGGTGGGGGTGAGGCTGGGGCGGCAGGCTGCC
TGGGCGTTGGTGGACGGTCGTGTCCCCGCCAGCATTGTTCTGTCACTTTGCCTGTGTCAGCAGGTGGAAG
TGCTCACCAGACATTCGAAGGTAAGCCTATCCCTAACCCTCTCCTCGGTCTCGATTCTACGCGTACCGGT
TAGTAATGAGTTTAAACGGGGGAGGCTAACTGAAACACGGAAGGAGACAATACCGGAAGGAACCCGCGCT
ATGACGGCAATAAAAAGACAGAATAAAACGCACGGGTGTTGGGTCGTTTGTTCATAAACGCGGGGTTCGG
TCCCAGGGCTGGCACTCTGTCGATACCCCACCGAGACCCCATTGGGGCCAATACGCCCGCGTTTCTTCCT
TTTCCCCACCCCACCCCCCAAGTTCGGGTGAAGGCCCAGGGCTCGCAGCCAACGTCGGGGCGGCAGGCCC
TGCCATAGCAGATCTGCGCAGCTGGGGCTCTAGGGGGTATCCCC
[124 nt withheld, positions 1865-1988]
C
[32 nt withheld, positions 1990-2021]
CA
[57 nt withheld, positions 2024-2080]
A
[49 nt withheld, positions 2082-2130]
CCTTTGACGTTGGAGTCCACGTTCTTT
[37 nt withheld, positions 2158-2194]
ACCCTATCTCGGTCTATTCTTTTGATTTATAAGGGATTTTGGGGATTTCGGCCTATTGGTTAAAAAATGA
GCTGATTTAACAAAAATTTAACGCGAATTAATTCTGTGGAATGTGTGTCAGTTAGGGTGTGGAAAGTCCC
CAGGCTCCCCAGCAGGCAGAAGTATGCAAAGCATGCATCTCAATTAGTCAGCAACCAGGTGTGGAAAGTC
CCCAGGCTCCCCAGCAGGCAGAAGTATGCAAAGCATGCATCTCAATTAGTCAGCAACCATAGTCCCGCCC
CTAACTCCGCCCATCCCGCCCCTAACTCCGCCCAGTTCCGCCCATTCTCCGCCCCATGGCTGACTAATTT
TTTTTATTTATGCAGAGGCCGAGGCCGCCTCTGCCTCTGAGCTATTCCAGAAGTAGTGAGGAGGCTTTTT
TGGAGGCCTAGGCTTTTGCAAAAAGCTCCCGGGAGCTTGTATATCCATTTTCGGATCTGATCAAGAGACA
GGATGAGGATCGTTTCGCATGATTGAACAAGATGGATTGCACGCAGGTTCTCCGGCCGCTTGGGTGGAGA
GGCTATTCGGCTATGACTGGGCACAACAGACAATCGGCTGCTCTGATGCCGCCGTGTTCCGGCTGTCAGC
GCAGGGGCGCCCGGTTCTTTTTGTCAAGACCGACCTGTCCGGTGCCCTGAATGAACTGCAGGACGAGGCA
GCGCGGCTATCGTGGCTGGCCACGACGGGCGTTCCTTGCGCAGCTGTGCTCGACGTTGTCACTGAAGCGG
GAAGGGACTGGCTGCTATTGGGCGAAGTGCCGGGGCAGGATCTCCTGTCATCTCACCTTGCTCCTGCCGA
GAAAGTATCCATCATGGCTGATGCAATGCGGCGGCTGCATACGCTTGATCCGGCTACCTGCCCATTCGAC
CACCAAGCGAAACATCGCATCGAGCGAGCACGTACTCGGATGGAAGCCGGTCTTGTCGATCAGGATGATC
TGGACGAAGAGCATCAGGGGCTCGCGCCAGCCGAACTGTTCGCCAGGCTCAAGGCGCGCATGCCCGACGG
CGAGGATCTCGTCGTGACCCATGGCGATGCCTGCTTGCCGAATATCATGGTGGAAAATGGCCGCTTTTCT
GGATTCATCGACTGTGGCCGGCTGGGTGTGGCGGACCGCTATCAGGACATAGCGTTGGCTACCCGTGATA
TTGCTGAAGAGCTTGGCGGCGAATGGGCTGACCGCTTCCTCGTGCTTTACGGTATCGCCGCTCCCGATTC
GCAGCGCATCGCCTTCTATCGCCTTCTTGACGAGTTCTTCTGAGCGGGACTCTGGGGTTCGCGAAATGAC
CGACCAAGCGACGCCCAACCTGCCATCACGAGATTTCGATTCCACCGCCGCCTTCTATGAAAGGTTGGGC
TTCGGAATCGTTTTCCGGGACGCCGGCTGGATGATCCTCCAGCGCGGGGATCTCATGCTGGAGTTCTTCG
CCCACCCCAACTTGTTTATTGCAGCTTATAATGGTTACAAATAAAGCAATAGCATCACAAATTTCACAAA
TAAAGCATTTTTTTCACTGCATTCTAGTTGTGGTTTGTCCAAACTCATCAATGTATCTTATCATGTCTGT
ATACCGTCGACCTCTAGCTAGAGCTTGGCGTAATCATGGTCATAGCTGTTTCCTGTGTGAAATTGTTATC
CGCTCACAATTCCACACAACATACGAGCCGGAAGCATAAAGTGTAAAGCCTGGGGTGCCTAATGAGTGAG
CTAACTCACATTAATTGCGTTGCGCTCACTGCCCGCTTTCCAGTCGGGAAACCTGTCGTGCCAGCTGCAT
TAATGAATCGGCCAACGCGCGGGGAGAGGCGGTTTGCGTATTGGGCGCTCTTCCGCTTCCTCGCTCACTG
ACTCGCTGCGCTCGGTCGTTCGGCTGCGGCGAGCGGTATCAGCTCACTCAAAGGCGGTAATACGGTTATC
CACAGAATCAGGGGATAACGCAGGAAAGAACATGTGAGCAAAAGGCCAGCAAAAGGCCAGGAACCGTAAA
AAGGCCGCGTTGCTGGCGTTTTTCCATAGGCTCCGCCCCCCTGACGAGCATCACAAAAATCGACGCTCAA
GTCAGAGGTGGCGAAACCCGACAGGACTATAAAGATACCAGGCGTTTCCCCCTGGAAGCTCCCTCGTGCG
CTCTCCTGTTCCGACCCTGCCGCTTACCGGATACCTGTCCGCCTTTCTCCCTTCGGGAAGCGTGGCGCTT
TCTCAATGCTCACGCTGTAGGTATCTCAGTTCGGTGTAGGTCGTTCGCTCCAAGCTGGGCTGTGTGCACG
AACCCCCCGTTCAGCCCGACCGCTGCGCCTTATCCGGTAACTATCGTCTTGAGTCCAACCCGGTAAGACA
CGACTTATCGCCACTGGCAGCAGCCACTGGTAACAGGATTAGCAGAGCGAGGTATGTAGGCGGTGCTACA
GAGTTCTTGAAGTGGTGGCCTAACTACGGCTACACTAGAAGGACAGTATTTGGTATCTGCGCTCTGCTGA
AGCCAGTTACCTTCGGAAAAAGAGTTGGTAGCTCTTGATCCGGCAAACAAACCACCGCTGGTAGCGGTGG
TTTTTTTGTTTGCAAGCAGCAGATTACGCGCAGAAAAAAAGGATCTCAAGAAGATCCTTTGATCTTTTCT
ACGGGGTCTGACGCTCAGTGGAACGAAAACTCACGTTAAGGGATTTTGGTCATGAGATTATCAAAAAGGA
TCTTCACCTAGATCCTTTTAAATTAAAAATGAAGTTTTAAATCAATCTAAAGTATATATGAGTAAACTTG
GTCTGACAGTTACCAATGCTTAATCAGTGAGGCACCTATCTCAGCGATCTGTCTATTTCGTTCATCCATA
GTTGCCTGACTCCCCGTCGTGTAGATAACTACGATACGGGAGGGCTTACCATCTGGCCCCAGTGCTGCAA
TGATACCGCGAGACCCACGCTCACCGGCTCCAGATTTATCAGCAATAAACCAGCCAGCCGGAAGGGCCGA
GCGCAGAAGTGGTCCTGCAACTTTATCCGCCTCCATCCAGTCTATTAATTGTTGCCGGGAAGCTAGAGTA
AGTAGTTCGCCAGTTAATAGTTTGCGCAACGTTGTTGCCATTGCTACAGGCATCGTGGTGTCACGCTCGT
CGTTTGGTATGGCTTCATTCAGCTCCGGTTCCCAACGATCAAGGCGAGTTACATGATCCCCCATGTTGTG
CAAAAAAGCGGTTAGCTCCTTCGGTCCTCCGATCGTTGTCAGAAGTAAGTTGGCCGCAGTGTTATCACTC
ATGGTTATGGCAGCACTGCATAATTCTCTTACTGTCATGCCATCCGTAAGATGCTTTTCTGTGACTGGTG
AGTACTCAACCAAGTCATTCTGAGAATAGTGTATGCGGCGACCGAGTTGCTCTTGCCCGGCGTCAATACG
GGATAATACCGCGCCACATAGCAGAACTTTAAAAGTGCTCATCATTGGAAAACGTTCTTCGGGGCGAAAA
CTCTCAAGGATCTTACCGCTGTTGAGATCCAGTTCGATGTAACCCACTCGTGCACCCAACTGATCTTCAG
CATCTTTTACTTTCACCAGCGTTTCTGGGTGAGCAAAAACAGGAAGGCAAAATGCCGCAAAAAAGGGAAT
AAGGGCGACACGGAAATGTTGAATACTCATACTCTTCCTTTTTCAATATTATTGAAGCATTTATCAGGGT
TATTGTCTCATGAGCGGATACATATTTGAATGTATTTAGAAAAATAAACAAATAGGGGTTCCGCGCACAT
TTCCCCGAAAAGTGCCACCTGACGTC
