>Addgene plasmid #46706 | pcDNA3.2 mir-1-1 reporter mir44-3 | addgene partial sequence | sequence record 73966 | CMV-F 5'-CGCAAATGGGCGGTAGGCGTG-3'
ATCGAAATTAATACGACTCACTATAGGGAGACCCAAGCTGGCTAGTTAAGCTATCAACAAGTTTGTACAA
AAAAGCAGGCTGTCGCGGGCGGTGCTGAGTTTAAGGCCTCTGAAAAGTGAAAATGGCCAATCTGGATGTG
CTCGTTGGTCATAGACGTCAACACGAACTGTTCATATGACTAGAGACACATTCAGCTTGGCCTGCTTCTC
TAGTTTTGAATTTTTCAACAGTAAGTGATTAACTAACAAAACTTAGATGCCCAGCTTTCTTGTACAAAGT
GGTTGATCTAGAGGGCCCGCAGTGGGGTCAGCTTCTACCGGGGCGGCGTCCCGGGGTCTTGGAACTGCAT
GCAGACTGCCTGCTTGGGAAACATACTTCTTTATATGCCCATATGGACCTGCTAAGCTATGGAATGTAAA
GAAGTATGTATCTCAGGCCGGGACCTCTCTCGCCGCACTGAGGGGCACTCCACACCACGGGGGCCGCCGC
GGCCGACAGCCAGCCAGGCGGCTGTGGTGGGGGTGAGGCTGGGGCGGCAGGCTGCCTGGGCGTTGGTGGA
CGGTCGTGTCCCCGCCAGCATTGTTCTGTCACTTTGCCTGTGTCAGCAGGTGGAAGTGCTCACCAGACAT
TCGAAGGTAAGCCTATCCCTAACCCTCTCCTCGGTCTCGATTCTACGCGTACCGGTTAGTAATGAGTTTA
AACGGGGGAGGCTAACTGAAACACGGAAGGAGACAATACCGGAAGGAACCCGCGCTATGACGGCAATAAA
AAGACAGAATAAAACGCACGGGTGTTGGGTCGTTTGTTCATAAACGCGGGGTTCGGTCCCAGGGCTGGCA
CTCTGTCGATACCCCACCGAGACCCCATTGGGGCCAATACGCCCGCGTTTCTTCCTTTTCCCCACCCCAC
CCCCCAAGTTCGGGTGAAG
